Addgene plasmid #154072: pMG051 MBP-β-catenin-His, GST-CK1α
Purpose: Co-expresses MBP-β-catenin-His (human β-catenin as a fusion protein with MBP and His- tags) and GST_CK1α in E.coli to produce primed MBP-β-catenin-His
Depositing lab: Jesse Zalatan. Depositing organization: University of Washington. Publication: The Scaffold Protein Axin Promotes Signaling Specificity within the Wnt Pathway by Suppressing Competing Kinase Reactions. Gavagan M, Fagnan E, Speltz EB, Zalatan JG. Cell Syst. 2020 Jun 24;10(6):515-525.e5. doi: 10.1016/j.cels.2020.05.002. Epub 2020 Jun 17. PubMed 32553184.
Backbone
  Vector backbone: pMBP-MG
  Backbone manufacturer: New England Biolabs
  Backbone size w/o insert (bp): 6716
  Total vector size (bp): 10852
  Modifications to backbone: Modified to include an N-terminal TEV-cleavable MBP tag and a C-terminal His6 tag
  Vector type: Bacterial Expression
Growth in bacteria
  Bacterial resistance: Ampicillin, 100 μg/mL
  Growth temperature: 37°C
  Growth strain: DH5alpha
  Copy number: Low Copy
Gene/Insert 1
  Gene/Insert name: CTNNB1 (alt names: β-catenin; Beta-catenin)
  Species: H. sapiens (human)
  Insert size (bp): 2343
  GenBank ID: AY463360
  Entrez Gene: CTNNB1 (a.k.a. CTNNB, EVR7, MRD19, NEDSDV, armadillo)
  Promoter: Tac
  Tag / fusion protein: MBP (N terminal on backbone); His6 (C terminal on backbone)
  Cloning method: Gibson Cloning
  Sequencing primers: 5′ MalE Forward GGTCGTCAGACTGTCGATGAAGCC; 3′ GST_N Reverse GAGTGGGTTGCACAAG
Gene/Insert 2
  Gene/Insert name: CSNK1A1 (alt name: Casein kinase I isoform alpha)
  Insert size (bp): 1014
  GenBank ID: AK294942
  Entrez Gene: CSNK1A1 (a.k.a. CK1, CK1a, CKIa, HEL-S-77p, HLCDGP1, PRO2975)
  Promoter: Tac
  Tag / fusion protein: GST (N terminal on insert)
  Cloning method: Gibson Cloning
  Sequencing primers: 5′ pGEX 5' GGGCTGGCAAGCCACGTTTGGTG; 3′ M13F Reverse TGTAAAACGACGGCCAGT
Resource information
  A portion of this plasmid was derived from a plasmid made by: Addgene #14753, Addgene #92014
Terms and licenses: Academic/Nonprofit Terms; Industry Terms: Not Available to Industry
Depositor comments: BamHI restriction site between MBP and B-catenin insert, NotI restriction site between B-catenin insert and His6-tag, SalI restriction site between GST and CK1a insert, PstI restriction site after CK1a stop.
How to cite: pMG051 MBP-β-catenin-His, GST-CK1α was a gift from Jesse Zalatan (Addgene plasmid # 154072 ; http://n2t.net/addgene:154072 ; RRID:Addgene_154072)
