[The description below was written by a language model from this plasmid's Addgene catalogue record and pLannotate feature annotations shown in this document.]
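Description:
pMG051 MBP-β-catenin-His, GST-CK1α is a roughly 10.9 kb bacterial co-expression plasmid built on pMBP-MG, a New England Biolabs MBP-fusion backbone modified to supply an N-terminal, TEV-cleavable MBP tag and a C-terminal His6 tag. It replicates in E. coli from a ColE1/pBR322-type origin. The backbone retains the bom region and the rop gene, consistent with its low-copy listing. It is selected with ampicillin through the bla gene, and an M13 phage origin is also present. A lacIq-driven lacI gene on the plasmid supplies lac repressor, so the tac promoter and its lac operator stay repressed until induction with IPTG.

The payload consists of two open reading frames in the same orientation. The first encodes a cytosolic MBP lacking the signal sequence, a short TEV-site linker and human β-catenin (CTNNB1, 2343 bp). According to the catalogue, a His6 tag follows, although it is not separately annotated in the feature tables. Downstream, a T7 gene 10 ribosome binding site precedes GST, a second TEV-like linker and casein kinase 1α (CSNK1A1). The catalogue lists Tac as the promoter for both inserts, but only one tac promoter is annotated. This suggests a bicistronic transcript, terminated by the rrnB T1 and T2 terminators after a residual lacZα fragment. The annotation tool matched the kinase to the Xenopus orthologue, and the record does not state a species for this insert. Depositor-noted BamHI, NotI, SalI and PstI sites flank the inserts.

Co-expression lets GST-CK1α phosphorylate β-catenin in the bacterial cell, yielding "primed" MBP-β-catenin-His. The tags would allow it to be affinity-purified, and the associated work studied kinase reactions in the Wnt pathway. The depositor and sequencing-derived records agree closely, differing by one nucleotide in length.
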