Features (pLannotate 1.2.2; 24 found; start..end, strand, type, name):
      3..80      +  promoter       lacIq promoter: lacI (mutant); In the lacIq allele, a single base change in the promoter boosts expression of the lacI gene about 10-fold.
     81..1163    +  CDS            lacI: lac repressor; lacI; The lac repressor binds to the lac operator to inhibit transcription in E. coli. This inhibition can be relieved by adding lactose or isopropyl-β-D-thiogalactopyranoside (IPTG).
   1176..1197    +  protein_bind   CAP binding site: CAP binding activates transcription in the presence of cAMP. E. coli catabolite activator protein
   1216..1233    +  promoter       tet promoter (fragment): E. coli promoter for tetracycline efflux protein gene
   1406..1434    +  promoter       tac promoter: strong E. coli promoter; hybrid between the trp and lac UV5 promoters
   1438..1460    +  protein_bind   lac operator (fragment): The lac repressor binds to the lac operator to inhibit transcription in E. coli. This inhibition can be relieved by adding lactose or isopropyl-β-D-thiogalactopyranoside (IPTG). lac repressor encoded by lacI
   1528..2628    +  CDS            MBP: maltose binding protein from E. coli; malE (mutated); This version of the gene does not encode a signal sequence, so MBP will remain in the cytosol.
   2730..2750    +  CDS            capTEV™ (fragment): composite tag for in vivo biotinylation, TEV protease cleavage, and 6xHis tagging
   2755..5097    +  CDS            β-catenin (sequence partly withheld): human cadherin-associated protein that also plays a role in the canonical Wnt signaling pathway; Homo sapiens CTNNB1; also known as catenin beta-1
   5154..5176    +  RBS            RBS: efficient ribosome binding site from bacteriophage T7 gene 10 (Olins and Rangwala, 1989)
   5199..5850    +  CDS            GST (fragment): glutathione S-transferase from Schistosoma japonicum
   5885..5904    +  CDS            capTEV™ (fragment): composite tag for in vivo biotinylation, TEV protease cleavage, and 6xHis tagging
   5910..6920    +  CDS            csnk1a1: KC1A_XENLA - Experimental evidence at protein level: Swiss-Prot protein existence level 1. Casein kinases are operationally defined by their preferential utilization of acidic proteins such as caseins as substrates. It can phosphorylate a large number of proteins. Participates in Wnt signaling. May play a role in segregating chromosomes during mitosis. May play a role in keratin cytoskeleton disassembly (By similarity) (PubMed:9022677). Phosphorylates protein custos (PubMed:25157132). From Xenopus laevis (African clawed frog).
   6943..7097    +  CDS            lacZα (fragment): LacZα fragment of β-galactosidase; lacZ fragment
   7190..7305    +  ncRNA          5S rRNA: Accession: RF00001 - 5S ribosomal RNA
   7309..7395    +  terminator     rrnB T1 terminator: Escherichia coli rrnB; transcription terminator T1 from the E. coli rrnB gene
   7487..7514    +  terminator     rrnB T2 terminator: transcription terminator T2 from the E. coli rrnB gene
   7534..7625    +  promoter       AmpR promoter: bla
   7626..8486    +  CDS            AmpR: β-lactamase; bla; confers resistance to ampicillin, carbenicillin, and related antibiotics
   8528..9041    -  rep_origin     M13 ori (sequence partly withheld): M13 bacteriophage origin of replication; arrow indicates direction of (+) strand synthesis
   9152..9740    +  rep_origin     ori: high-copy-number ColE1/pMB1/pBR322/pUC origin of replication
   9926..10066   -  misc_feature   bom: basis of mobility region from pBR322
  10168..10359   -  CDS            rop: Rop protein, which maintains plasmids at low copy number; rop
  10376..10756   +  CDS            YPB1_ECOLX: Protein predicted: Swiss-Prot protein existence level 4. From Escherichia coli.
>Addgene plasmid #154072 | pMG051 MBP-β-catenin-His, GST-CK1α | depositor full sequence | sequence record 298397 | pMG051 MBP-β-catenin-His, GST-CK1α sequence 10852 bps
CCGACACCATCGAATGGTGCAAAACCTTTCGCGGTATGGCATGATAGCGCCCGGAAGAGAGTCAATTCAG
GGTGGTGAATGTGAAACCAGTAACGTTATACGATGTCGCAGAGTATGCCGGTGTCTCTTATCAGACCGTT
TCCCGCGTGGTGAACCAGGCCAGCCACGTTTCTGCGAAAACGCGGGAAAAAGTGGAAGCGGCGATGGCGG
AGCTGAATTACATTCCCAACCGCGTGGCACAACAACTGGCGGGCAAACAGTCGTTGCTGATTGGCGTTGC
CACCTCCAGTCTGGCCCTGCACGCGCCGTCGCAAATTGTCGCGGCGATTAAATCTCGCGCCGATCAACTG
GGTGCCAGCGTGGTGGTGTCGATGGTAGAACGAAGCGGCGTCGAAGCCTGTAAAGCGGCGGTGCACAATC
TTCTCGCGCAACGCGTCAGTGGGCTGATCATTAACTATCCGCTGGATGACCAGGATGCCATTGCTGTGGA
AGCTGCCTGCACTAATGTTCCGGCGTTATTTCTTGATGTCTCTGACCAGACACCCATCAACAGTATTATT
TTCTCCCATGAAGACGGTACGCGACTGGGCGTGGAGCATCTGGTCGCATTGGGTCACCAGCAAATCGCGC
TGTTAGCGGGCCCATTAAGTTCTGTCTCGGCGCGTCTGCGTCTGGCTGGCTGGCATAAATATCTCACTCG
CAATCAAATTCAGCCGATAGCGGAACGGGAAGGCGACTGGAGTGCCATGTCCGGTTTTCAACAAACCATG
CAAATGCTGAATGAGGGCATCGTTCCCACTGCGATGCTGGTTGCCAACGATCAGATGGCGCTGGGCGCAA
TGCGCGCCATTACCGAGTCCGGGCTGCGCGTTGGTGCGGATATCTCGGTAGTGGGATACGACGATACCGA
AGACAGCTCATGTTATATCCCGCCGTTAACCACCATCAAACAGGATTTTCGCCTGCTGGGGCAAACCAGC
GTGGACCGCTTGCTGCAACTCTCTCAGGGCCAGGCGGTGAAGGGCAATCAGCTGTTGCCCGTCTCACTGG
TGAAAAGAAAAACCACCCTGGCGCCCAATACGCAAACCGCCTCTCCCCGCGCGTTGGCCGATTCATTAAT
GCAGCTGGCACGACAGGTTTCCCGACTGGAAAGCGGGCAGTGAGCGCAACGCAATTAATGTAAGTTAGCT
CACTCATTAGGCACAATTCTCATGTTTGACAGCTTATCATCGACTGCACGGTGCACCAATGCTTCTGGCG
TCAGGCAGCCATCGGAAGCTGTGGTATGGCTGTGCAGGTCGTAAATCACTGCATAATTCGTGTCGCTCAA
GGCGCACTCCCGTTCTGGATAATGTTTTTTGCGCCGACATCATAACGGTTCTGGCAAATATTCTGAAATG
AGCTGTTGACAATTAATCATCGGCTCGTATAATGTGTGGAATTGTGAGCGGATAACAATTTCACACAGGA
AACAGCCAGTCCGTTTAGGTGTTTTCACGAGCACTTCACCAACAAGGACCATAGATTATGAAAATCGAAG
AAGGTAAACTGGTAATCTGGATTAACGGCGATAAAGGCTATAACGGTCTCGCTGAAGTCGGTAAGAAATT
CGAGAAAGATACCGGAATTAAAGTCACCGTTGAGCATCCGGATAAACTGGAAGAGAAATTCCCACAGGTT
GCGGCAACTGGCGATGGCCCTGACATTATCTTCTGGGCACACGACCGCTTTGGTGGCTACGCTCAATCTG
GCCTGTTGGCTGAAATCACCCCGGACAAAGCGTTCCAGGACAAGCTGTATCCGTTTACCTGGGATGCCGT
ACGTTACAACGGCAAGCTGATTGCTTACCCGATCGCTGTTGAAGCGTTATCGCTGATTTATAACAAAGAT
CTGCTGCCGAACCCGCCAAAAACCTGGGAAGAGATCCCGGCGCTGGATAAAGAACTGAAAGCGAAAGGTA
AGAGCGCGCTGATGTTCAACCTGCAAGAACCGTACTTCACCTGGCCGCTGATTGCTGCTGACGGGGGTTA
TGCGTTCAAGTATGAAAACGGCAAGTACGACATTAAAGACGTGGGCGTGGATAACGCTGGCGCGAAAGCG
GGTCTGACCTTCCTGGTTGACCTGATTAAAAACAAACACATGAATGCAGACACCGATTACTCCATCGCAG
AAGCTGCCTTTAATAAAGGCGAAACAGCGATGACCATCAACGGCCCGTGGGCATGGTCCAACATCGACAC
CAGCAAAGTGAATTATGGTGTAACGGTACTGCCGACCTTCAAGGGTCAACCATCCAAACCGTTCGTTGGC
GTGCTGAGCGCAGGTATTAACGCCGCCAGTCCGAACAAAGAGCTGGCAAAAGAGTTCCTCGAAAACTATC
TGCTGACTGATGAAGGTCTGGAAGCGGTTAATAAAGACAAACCGCTGGGTGCCGTAGCGCTGAAGTCTTA
CGAGGAAGAGTTGGCGAAAGATCCACGTATTGCCGCCACCATGGAAAACGCCCAGAAAGGTGAAATCATG
CCGAACATCCCGCAGATGTCCGCTTTCTGGTATGCCGTGCGTACTGCGGTGATCAACGCCGCCAGCGGTC
GTCAGACTGTCGATGAAGCCCTGAAAGACGCGCAGACTAATTCGAGCTCGAACAACAACAACAATAACAA
TAACAACAACCTCGGGATCGAGGGAAGGATTTCAACTAGTGGATCTGGTGGTGGTGGCGGTTCCATGAGC
GAGAATCTTTATTTTCAGGGATCCATGGCTACTCAAGCTGATTTGATGGAGTTGGACATGGCCATGGAAC
CAGACAGAAAAGCGGCTGTTAGTCACTGGCAGCAACAGTCTTACCTGGACTCTGGAATCCATTCTGGTGC
CACTACCACAGCTCCTTCTCTGAGTGGTAAAGGCAATCCTGAGGAAGAGGATGTGGATACCTCCCAAGTC
CTGTATGAGTGGGAACAGGGATTTTCTCAGTCCTTCACTCAAGAACAAGTAGCTGATATTGATGGACAGT
ATGCAATGACTCGAGCTCAGAGGGTACGAGCTGCTATGTTCCCTGAGACATTAGATGAGGGCATGCAGAT
CCCATCTACACAGTTTGATGCTGCTCATCCCACTAATGTCCAGCGTTTGGCTGAACCATCACAGATGCTG
AAA
[1614 nt withheld, positions 3154-4767]
AAACGGCTTTCAGTTGAGCTGACCAGCTCTCTCTTCAGAACAGAGCCAATGGCTTGGAATGAGACTGCTG
ATCTTGGACTTGATATTGGTGCCCAGGGAGAACCCCTTGGATATCGCCAGGATGATCCTAGCTATCGTTC
TTTTCACTCTGGTGGATATGGCCAGGATGCCTTGGGTATGGACCCCATGATGGAACATGAGATGGGTGGC
CACCACCCTGGTGCTGACTATCCAGTTGATGGGCTGCCAGATCTGGGGCATGCCCAGGACCTCATGGATG
GGCTGCCTCCAGGTGACAGCAATCAGCTGGCCTGGTTTGATACTGACCTGAGCGGCCGCCACCATCACCA
CCACCACTAGGGGCCGCACTCGAGGCTAGAAATAATTTTGTTTAACTTTAAGAAGGAGATATACATATGA
AACAAGATCTGATGTCCCCTATACTAGGTTATTGGAAAATTAAGGGCCTTGTGCAACCCACTCGACTTCT
TTTGGAATATCTTGAAGAAAAATATGAAGAGCATTTGTATGAGCGCGATGAAGGTGATAAATGGCGAAAC
AAAAAGTTTGAATTGGGTTTGGAGTTTCCCAATCTTCCTTATTATATTGATGGTGATGTTAAATTAACAC
AGTCTATGGCCATCATACGTTATATAGCTGACAAGCACAACATGTTGGGTGGTTGTCCAAAAGAGCGTGC
AGAGATTTCAATGCTTGAAGGAGCGGTTTTGGATATTAGATACGGTGTTTCGAGAATTGCATATAGTAAA
GACTTTGAAACTCTCAAAGTTGATTTTCTTAGCAAGCTACCTGAAATGCTGAAAATGTTCGAAGATCGTT
TATGTCATAAAACATATTTAAATGGTGATCATGTAACCCATCCTGACTTCATGTTGTATGACGCTCTTGA
TGTTGTTTTATACATGGACCCAATGTGCCTGGATGCGTTCCCAAAATTAGTTTGTTTTAAAAAACGTATT
GAAGCTATCCCACAAATTGATAAGTACTTGAAATCCAGCAAGTATATAGCATGGCCTTTGCAGGGCTGGC
AAGCCACGTTTGGTGGTGGCGACCATCCTCCAACTAGTGGATCTGGTGGTGGTGGCGGTTCCATGAGCGA
GAATCTTTATTTTCAGGTCGACATGGCGAGTAGCAGCGGCTCCAAGGCTGAATTCATTGTCGGAGGGAAA
TATAAACTGGTACGGAAGATCGGGTCTGGCTCCTTCGGGGACATCTATTTGGCGATCAACATCACCAACG
GCGAGGAAGTGGCAGTGAAGCTAGAATCTCAGAAGGCCAGGCATCCCCAGTTGCTGTACGAGAGCAAGCT
CTATAAGATTCTTCAAGGTGGGGTTGGCATCCCCCACATACGGTGGTATGGTCAGGAAAAAGACTACAAT
GTACTAGTCATGGATCTTCTGGGACCTAGCCTCGAAGACCTCTTCAATTTCTGTTCAAGAAGGTTCACAA
TGAAAACTGTACTTATGTTAGCTGACCAGATGATCAGTAGAATTGAATATGTGCATACAAAGAATTTTAT
ACACAGAGACATTAAACCAGATAACTTCCTAATGGGTATTGGGCGTCACTGTAATAAGTTATTCCTTATT
GATTTTGGTTTGGCCAAAAAGTACAGAGACAACAGGACAAGGCAACACATACCATACAGAGAAGATAAAA
ACCTCACTGGCACTGCCCGATATGCTAGCATCAATGCACATCTTGGTATTGAGCAGAGTCGCCGAGATGA
CATGGAATCATTAGGATATGTTTTGATGTATTTTAATAGAACCAGCCTGCCATGGCAAGGGCTAAAGGCT
GCAACAAAGAAACAAAAATATGAAAAGATTAGTGAAAAGAAGATGTCCACGCCTGTTGAAGTTTTATGTA
AGGGGTTTCCTGCAGAATTTGCGATGTACTTAAACTATTGTCGTGGGCTACGCTTTGAGGAAGCCCCAGA
TTACATGTATCTGAGGCAGCTATTCCGCATTCTTTTCAGGACCCTGAACCATCAATATGACTACACATTT
GATTGGACAATGTTAAAGCAGAAAGCAGCACAGCAGGCAGCCTCTTCCAGTGGGCAGGGTCAGCAGGCCC
AAACCCCCACAGGCAAGCAAACTGACAAATCCAAGAGTAACATGAAAGGTTTCTAGCTGCAGTCGAGAAG
CTTGGCACTGGCCGTCGTTTTACAACGTCGTGACTGGGAAAACCCTGGCGTTACCCAACTTAATCGCCTT
GCAGCACATCCCCCTTTCGCCAGCTGGCGTAATAGCGAAGAGGCCCGCACCGATCGCCCTTCCCAACAGT
TGCGCAGCCTGAATGGCGAATGGCAGCTTGGCTGTTTTGGCGGATGAGATAAGATTTTCAGCCTGATACA
GATTAAATCAGAACGCAGAAGCGGTCTGATAAAACAGAATTTGCCTGGCGGCAGTAGCGCGGTGGTCCCA
CCTGACCCCATGCCGAACTCAGAAGTGAAACGCCGTAGCGCCGATGGTAGTGTGGGGTCTCCCCATGCGA
GAGTAGGGAACTGCCAGGCATCAAATAAAACGAAAGGCTCAGTCGAAAGACTGGGCCTTTCGTTTTATCT
GTTGTTTGTCGGTGAACGCTCTCCTGAGTAGGACAAATCCGCCGGGAGCGGATTTGAACGTTGCGAAGCA
ACGGCCCGGAGGGTGGCGGGCAGGACGCCCGCCATAAACTGCCAGGCATCAAATTAAGCAGAAGGCCATC
CTGACGGATGGCCTTTTTGCGTTTCTACAAACTCTTTTTGTTTATTTTTCTAAATACATTCAAATATGTA
TCCGCTCATGAGACAATAACCCTGATAAATGCTTCAATAATATTGAAAAAGGAAGAGTATGAGTATTCAA
CATTTCCGTGTCGCCCTTATTCCCTTTTTTGCGGCATTTTGCCTTCCTGTTTTTGCTCACCCAGAAACGC
TGGTGAAAGTAAAAGATGCTGAAGATCAGTTGGGTGCACGAGTGGGTTACATCGAACTGGATCTCAACAG
CGGTAAGATCCTTGAGAGTTTTCGCCCCGAAGAACGTTCTCCAATGATGAGCACTTTTAAAGTTCTGCTA
TGTGGCGCGGTATTATCCCGTGTTGACGCCGGGCAAGAGCAACTCGGTCGCCGCATACACTATTCTCAGA
ATGACTTGGTTGAGTACTCACCAGTCACAGAAAAGCATCTTACGGATGGCATGACAGTAAGAGAATTATG
CAGTGCTGCCATAACCATGAGTGATAACACTGCGGCCAACTTACTTCTGACAACGATCGGAGGACCGAAG
GAGCTAACCGCTTTTTTGCACAACATGGGGGATCATGTAACTCGCCTTGATCGTTGGGAACCGGAGCTGA
ATGAAGCCATACCAAACGACGAGCGTGACACCACGATGCCTGTAGCAATGGCAACAACGTTGCGCAAACT
ATTAACTGGCGAACTACTTACTCTAGCTTCCCGGCAACAATTAATAGACTGGATGGAGGCGGATAAAGTT
GCAGGACCACTTCTGCGCTCGGCCCTTCCGGCTGGCTGGTTTATTGCTGATAAATCTGGAGCCGGTGAGC
GTGGGTCTCGCGGTATCATTGCAGCACTGGGGCCAGATGGTAAGCCCTCCCGTATCGTAGTTATCTACAC
GACGGGGAGTCAGGCAACTATGGATGAACGAAATAGACAGATCGCTGAGATAGGTGCCTCACTGATTAAG
CATTGGTAACTGTCAGACCAAGTTTACTCATATATACTTTAGATTGATT
[38 nt withheld, positions 8527-8564]
A
[37 nt withheld, positions 8566-8602]
ATTTTGTTAAAATTCGCGTTAAATTTTTGTTAAATCAGCTCATTTTTTAACCAATAGGCCGAAATCGGCA
AAATCCCTTATAAATCAAAAGAATAGCCCGAGATAGGGT
[37 nt withheld, positions 8712-8748]
AAAGAACGTGGACTCCAACGTCAAAGG
[141 nt withheld, positions 8776-8916]
G
[125 nt withheld, positions 8918-9042]
AAAGGATCTAGGTGAAGATCCTTTTTGATAATCTCATGACCAAAATCCCTTAACGTGAGTTTTCGTTCCA
CTGAGCGTCAGACCCCGTAGAAAAGATCAAAGGATCTTCTTGAGATCCTTTTTTTCTGCGCGTAATCTGC
TGCTTGCAAACAAAAAAACCACCGCTACCAGCGGTGGTTTGTTTGCCGGATCAAGAGCTACCAACTCTTT
TTCCGAAGGTAACTGGCTTCAGCAGAGCGCAGATACCAAATACTGTCCTTCTAGTGTAGCCGTAGTTAGG
CCACCACTTCAAGAACTCTGTAGCACCGCCTACATACCTCGCTCTGCTAATCCTGTTACCAGTGGCTGCT
GCCAGTGGCGATAAGTCGTGTCTTACCGGGTTGGACTCAAGACGATAGTTACCGGATAAGGCGCAGCGGT
CGGGCTGAACGGGGGGTTCGTGCACACAGCCCAGCTTGGAGCGAACGACCTACACCGAACTGAGATACCT
ACAGCGTGAGCTATGAGAAAGCGCCACGCTTCCCGAAGGGAGAAAGGCGGACAGGTATCCGGTAAGCGGC
AGGGTCGGAACAGGAGAGCGCACGAGGGAGCTTCCAGGGGGAAACGCCTGGTATCTTTATAGTCCTGTCG
GGTTTCGCCACCTCTGACTTGAGCGTCGATTTTTGTGATGCTCGTCAGGGGGGCGGAGCCTATGGAAAAA
CGCCAGCAACGCGGCCTTTTTACGGTTCCTGGCCTTTTGCTGGCCTTTTGCTCACATGTTCTTTCCTGCG
TTATCCCCTGATTCTGTGGATAACCGTATTACCGCCTTTGAGTGAGCTGATACCGCTCGCCGCAGCCGAA
CGACCGAGCGCAGCGAGTCAGTGAGCGAGGAAGCGGAAGAGCGCCTGATGCGGTATTTTCTCCTTACGCA
TCTGTGCGGTATTTCACACCGCATATGGTGCACTCTCAGTACAATCTGCTCTGATGCCGCATAGTTAAGC
CAGTATACACTCCGCTATCGCTACGTGACTGGGTCATGGCTGCGCCCCGACACCCGCCAACACCCGCTGA
CGCGCCCTGACGGGCTTGTCTGCTCCCGGCATCCGCTTACAGACAAGCTGTGACCGTCTCCGGGAGCTGC
ATGTGTCAGAGGTTTTCACCGTCATCACCGAAACGCGCGAGGCAGCTGCGGTAAAGCTCATCAGCGTGGT
CGTGCAGCGATTCACAGATGTCTGCCTGTTCATCCGCGTCCAGCTCGTTGAGTTTCTCCAGAAGCGTTAA
TGTCTGGCTTCTGATAAAGCGGGCCATGTTAAGGGCGGTTTTTTCCTGTTTGGTCACTGATGCCTCCGTG
TAAGGGGGATTTCTGTTCATGGGGGTAATGATACCGATGAAACGAGAGAGGATGCTCACGATACGGGTTA
CTGATGATGAACATGCCCGGTTACTGGAACGTTGTGAGGGTAAACAACTGGCGGTATGGATGCGGCGGGA
CCAGAGAAAAATCACTCAGGGTCAATGCCAGCGCTTCGTTAATACAGATGTAGGTGTTCCACAGGGTAGC
CAGCAGCATCCTGCGATGCAGATCCGGAACATAATGGTGCAGGGCGCTGACTTCCGCGTTTCCAGACTTT
ACGAAACACGGAAACCGAAGACCATTCATGTTGTTGCTCAGGTCGCAGACGTTTTGCAGCAGCAGTCGCT
TCACGTTCGCTCGCGTATCGGTGATTCATTCTGCTAACCAGTAAGGCAACCCCGCCAGCCTAGCCGGGTC
CTCAACGACAGGAGCACGATCATGCGCACCCGTGGCCAGGACCCAACGCTGCCCGAAATT
