Features (pLannotate 1.2.2; 24 found; start..end, strand, type, name):
      1..78      +  promoter       lacIq promoter: lacI (mutant); In the lacIq allele, a single base change in the promoter boosts expression of the lacI gene about 10-fold.
     79..1161    +  CDS            lacI: lac repressor; lacI; The lac repressor binds to the lac operator to inhibit transcription in E. coli. This inhibition can be relieved by adding lactose or isopropyl-β-D-thiogalactopyranoside (IPTG).
   1174..1195    +  protein_bind   CAP binding site: CAP binding activates transcription in the presence of cAMP. E. coli catabolite activator protein
   1214..1231    +  promoter       tet promoter (fragment): E. coli promoter for tetracycline efflux protein gene
   1404..1432    +  promoter       tac promoter: strong E. coli promoter; hybrid between the trp and lac UV5 promoters
   1436..1458    +  protein_bind   lac operator (fragment): The lac repressor binds to the lac operator to inhibit transcription in E. coli. This inhibition can be relieved by adding lactose or isopropyl-β-D-thiogalactopyranoside (IPTG). lac repressor encoded by lacI
   1526..2626    +  CDS            MBP: maltose binding protein from E. coli; malE (mutated); This version of the gene does not encode a signal sequence, so MBP will remain in the cytosol.
   2728..2748    +  CDS            capTEV™ (fragment): composite tag for in vivo biotinylation, TEV protease cleavage, and 6xHis tagging
   2753..5095    +  CDS            β-catenin (sequence partly withheld): human cadherin-associated protein that also plays a role in the canonical Wnt signaling pathway; Homo sapiens CTNNB1; also known as catenin beta-1
   5152..5174    +  RBS            RBS: efficient ribosome binding site from bacteriophage T7 gene 10 (Olins and Rangwala, 1989)
   5197..5848    +  CDS            GST (fragment): glutathione S-transferase from Schistosoma japonicum
   5883..5902    +  CDS            capTEV™ (fragment): composite tag for in vivo biotinylation, TEV protease cleavage, and 6xHis tagging
   5908..6918    +  CDS            csnk1a1: KC1A_XENLA - Experimental evidence at protein level: Swiss-Prot protein existence level 1. Casein kinases are operationally defined by their preferential utilization of acidic proteins such as caseins as substrates. It can phosphorylate a large number of proteins. Participates in Wnt signaling. May play a role in segregating chromosomes during mitosis. May play a role in keratin cytoskeleton disassembly (By similarity) (PubMed:9022677). Phosphorylates protein custos (PubMed:25157132). From Xenopus laevis (African clawed frog).
   6941..7095    +  CDS            lacZα (fragment): LacZα fragment of β-galactosidase; lacZ fragment
   7188..7303    +  ncRNA          5S rRNA: Accession: RF00001 - 5S ribosomal RNA
   7307..7393    +  terminator     rrnB T1 terminator: Escherichia coli rrnB; transcription terminator T1 from the E. coli rrnB gene
   7485..7512    +  terminator     rrnB T2 terminator: transcription terminator T2 from the E. coli rrnB gene
   7531..7622    +  promoter       AmpR promoter: bla
   7623..8483    +  CDS            AmpR: β-lactamase; bla; confers resistance to ampicillin, carbenicillin, and related antibiotics
   8525..9038    -  rep_origin     M13 ori (sequence partly withheld): M13 bacteriophage origin of replication; arrow indicates direction of (+) strand synthesis
   9149..9737    +  rep_origin     ori: high-copy-number ColE1/pMB1/pBR322/pUC origin of replication
   9923..10063   -  misc_feature   bom: basis of mobility region from pBR322
  10165..10356   -  CDS            rop: Rop protein, which maintains plasmids at low copy number; rop
  10379..10753   +  CDS            YPB1_ECOLX (fragment): Protein predicted: Swiss-Prot protein existence level 4. From Escherichia coli.
>Addgene plasmid #154072 | pMG051 MBP-β-catenin-His, GST-CK1α | addgene full sequence | sequence record 308806 | Addgene NGS Result
GACACCATCGAATGGTGCAAAACCTTTCGCGGTATGGCATGATAGCGCCCGGAAGAGAGTCAATTCAGGG
TGGTGAATGTGAAACCAGTAACGTTATACGATGTCGCAGAGTATGCCGGTGTCTCTTATCAGACCGTTTC
CCGCGTGGTGAACCAGGCCAGCCACGTTTCTGCGAAAACGCGGGAAAAAGTGGAAGCGGCGATGGCGGAG
CTGAATTACATTCCCAACCGCGTGGCACAACAACTGGCGGGCAAACAGTCGTTGCTGATTGGCGTTGCCA
CCTCCAGTCTGGCCCTGCACGCGCCGTCGCAAATTGTCGCGGCGATTAAATCTCGCGCCGATCAACTGGG
TGCCAGCGTGGTGGTGTCGATGGTAGAACGAAGCGGCGTCGAAGCCTGTAAAGCGGCGGTGCACAATCTT
CTCGCGCAACGCGTCAGTGGGCTGATCATTAACTATCCGCTGGATGACCAGGATGCCATTGCTGTGGAAG
CTGCCTGCACTAATGTTCCGGCGTTATTTCTTGATGTCTCTGACCAGACACCCATCAACAGTATTATTTT
CTCCCATGAAGACGGTACGCGACTGGGCGTGGAGCATCTGGTCGCATTGGGTCACCAGCAAATCGCGCTG
TTAGCGGGCCCATTAAGTTCTGTCTCGGCGCGTCTGCGTCTGGCTGGCTGGCATAAATATCTCACTCGCA
ATCAAATTCAGCCGATAGCGGAACGGGAAGGCGACTGGAGTGCCATGTCCGGTTTTCAACAAACCATGCA
AATGCTGAATGAGGGCATCGTTCCCACTGCGATGCTGGTTGCCAACGATCAGATGGCGCTGGGCGCAATG
CGCGCCATTACCGAGTCCGGGCTGCGCGTTGGTGCGGATATCTCGGTAGTGGGATACGACGATACCGAAG
ACAGCTCATGTTATATCCCGCCGTTAACCACCATCAAACAGGATTTTCGCCTGCTGGGGCAAACCAGCGT
GGACCGCTTGCTGCAACTCTCTCAGGGCCAGGCGGTGAAGGGCAATCAGCTGTTGCCCGTCTCACTGGTG
AAAAGAAAAACCACCCTGGCGCCCAATACGCAAACCGCCTCTCCCCGCGCGTTGGCCGATTCATTAATGC
AGCTGGCACGACAGGTTTCCCGACTGGAAAGCGGGCAGTGAGCGCAACGCAATTAATGTAAGTTAGCTCA
CTCATTAGGCACAATTCTCATGTTTGACAGCTTATCATCGACTGCACGGTGCACCAATGCTTCTGGCGTC
AGGCAGCCATCGGAAGCTGTGGTATGGCTGTGCAGGTCGTAAATCACTGCATAATTCGTGTCGCTCAAGG
CGCACTCCCGTTCTGGATAATGTTTTTTGCGCCGACATCATAACGGTTCTGGCAAATATTCTGAAATGAG
CTGTTGACAATTAATCATCGGCTCGTATAATGTGTGGAATTGTGAGCGGATAACAATTTCACACAGGAAA
CAGCCAGTCCGTTTAGGTGTTTTCACGAGCACTTCACCAACAAGGACCATAGATTATGAAAACTGAAGAA
GGTAAACTGGTAATCTGGATTAACGGCGATAAAGGCTATAACGGTCTCGCTGAAGTCGGTAAGAAATTCG
AGAAAGATACCGGAATTAAAGTCACCGTTGAGCATCCGGATAAACTGGAAGAGAAATTCCCACAGGTTGC
GGCAACTGGCGATGGCCCTGACATTATCTTCTGGGCACACGACCGCTTTGGTGGCTACGCTCAATCTGGC
CTGTTGGCTGAAATCACCCCGGACAAAGCGTTCCAGGACAAGCTGTATCCGTTTACCTGGGATGCCGTAC
GTTACAACGGCAAGCTGATTGCTTACCCGATCGCTGTTGAAGCGTTATCGCTGATTTATAACAAAGATCT
GCTGCCGAACCCGCCAAAAACCTGGGAAGAGATCCCGGCGCTGGATAAAGAACTGAAAGCGAAAGGTAAG
AGCGCGCTGATGTTCAACCTGCAAGAACCGTACTTCACCTGGCCGCTGATTGCTGCTGACGGGGGTTATG
CGTTCAAGTATGAAAACGGCAAGTACGACATTAAAGACGTGGGCGTGGATAACGCTGGCGCGAAAGCGGG
TCTGACCTTCCTGGTTGACCTGATTAAAAACAAACACATGAATGCAGACACCGATTACTCCATCGCAGAA
GCTGCCTTTAATAAAGGCGAAACAGCGATGACCATCAACGGCCCGTGGGCATGGTCCAACATCGACACCA
GCAAAGTGAATTATGGTGTAACGGTACTGCCGACCTTCAAGGGTCAACCATCCAAACCGTTCGTTGGCGT
GCTGAGCGCAGGTATTAACGCCGCCAGTCCGAACAAAGAGCTGGCAAAAGAGTTCCTCGAAAACTATCTG
CTGACTGATGAAGGTCTGGAAGCGGTTAATAAAGACAAACCGCTGGGTGCCGTAGCGCTGAAGTCTTACG
AGGAAGAGTTGGCGAAAGATCCACGTATTGCCGCCACCATGGAAAACGCCCAGAAAGGTGAAATCATGCC
GAACATCCCGCAGATGTCCGCTTTCTGGTATGCCGTGCGTACTGCGGTGATCAACGCCGCCAGCGGTCGT
CAGACTGTCGATGAAGCCCTGAAAGACGCGCAGACTAATTCGAGCTCGAACAACAACAACAATAACAATA
ACAACAACCTCGGGATCGAGGGAAGGATTTCAACTAGTGGATCTGGTGGTGGTGGCGGTTCCATGAGCGA
GAATCTTTATTTTCAGGGATCCATGGCTACTCAAGCTGATTTGATGGAGTTGGACATGGCCATGGAACCA
GACAGAAAAGCGGCTGTTAGTCACTGGCAGCAACAGTCTTACCTGGACTCTGGAATCCATTCTGGTGCCA
CTACCACAGCTCCTTCTCTGAGTGGTAAAGGCAATCCTGAGGAAGAGGATGTGGATACCTCCCAAGTCCT
GTATGAGTGGGAACAGGGATTTTCTCAGTCCTTCACTCAAGAACAAGTAGCTGATATTGATGGACAGTAT
GCAATGACTCGAGCTCAGAGGGTACGAGCTGCTATGTTCCCTGAGACATTAGATGAGGGCATGCAGATCC
CATCTACACAGTTTGATGCTGCTCATCCCACTAATGTCCAGCGTTTGGCTGAACCATCACAGATGCTGAA
A
[1614 nt withheld, positions 3152-4765]
AAACGGCTTTCAGTTGAGCTGACCAGCTCTCTCTTCAGAACAGAGCCAATGGCTTGGAATGAGACTGCTG
ATCTTGGACTTGATATTGGTGCCCAGGGAGAACCCCTTGGATATCGCCAGGATGATCCTAGCTATCGTTC
TTTTCACTCTGGTGGATATGGCCAGGATGCCTTGGGTATGGACCCCATGATGGAACATGAGATGGGTGGC
CACCACCCTGGTGCTGACTATCCAGTTGATGGGCTGCCAGATCTGGGGCATGCCCAGGACCTCATGGATG
GGCTGCCTCCAGGTGACAGCAATCAGCTGGCCTGGTTTGATACTGACCTGAGCGGCCGCCACCATCACCA
CCACCACTAGGGGCCGCACTCGAGGCTAGAAATAATTTTGTTTAACTTTAAGAAGGAGATATACATATGA
AACAAGATCTGATGTCCCCTATACTAGGTTATTGGAAAATTAAGGGCCTTGTGCAACCCACTCGACTTCT
TTTGGAATATCTTGAAGAAAAATATGAAGAGCATTTGTATGAGCGCGATGAAGGTGATAAATGGCGAAAC
AAAAAGTTTGAATTGGGTTTGGAGTTTCCCAATCTTCCTTATTATATTGATGGTGATGTTAAATTAACAC
AGTCTATGGCCATCATACGTTATATAGCTGACAAGCACAACATGTTGGGTGGTTGTCCAAAAGAGCGTGC
AGAGATTTCAATGCTTGAAGGAGCGGTTTTGGATATTAGATACGGTGTTTCGAGAATTGCATATAGTAAA
GACTTTGAAACTCTCAAAGTTGATTTTCTTAGCAAGCTACCTGAAATGCTGAAAATGTTCGAAGATCGTT
TATGTCATAAAACATATTTAAATGGTGATCATGTAACCCATCCTGACTTCATGTTGTATGACGCTCTTGA
TGTTGTTTTATACATGGACCCAATGTGCCTGGATGCGTTCCCAAAATTAGTTTGTTTTAAAAAACGTATT
GAAGCTATCCCACAAATTGATAAGTACTTGAAATCCAGCAAGTATATAGCATGGCCTTTGCAGGGCTGGC
AAGCCACGTTTGGTGGTGGCGACCATCCTCCAACTAGTGGATCTGGTGGTGGTGGCGGTTCCATGAGCGA
GAATCTTTATTTTCAGGTCGACATGGCGAGTAGCAGCGGCTCCAAGGCTGAATTCATTGTCGGAGGGAAA
TATAAACTGGTACGGAAGATCGGGTCTGGCTCCTTCGGGGACATCTATTTGGCGATCAACATCACCAACG
GCGAGGAAGTGGCAGTGAAGCTAGAATCTCAGAAGGCCAGGCATCCCCAGTTGCTGTACGAGAGCAAGCT
CTATAAGATTCTTCAAGGTGGGGTTGGCATCCCCCACATACGGTGGTATGGTCAGGAAAAAGACTACAAT
GTACTAGTCATGGATCTTCTGGGACCTAGCCTCGAAGACCTCTTCAATTTCTGTTCAAGAAGGTTCACAA
TGAAAACTGTACTTATGTTAGCTGACCAGATGATCAGTAGAATTGAATATGTGCATACAAAGAATTTTAT
ACACAGAGACATTAAACCAGATAACTTCCTAATGGGTATTGGGCGTCACTGTAATAAGTTATTCCTTATT
GATTTTGGTTTGGCCAAAAAGTACAGAGACAACAGGACAAGGCAACACATACCATACAGAGAAGATAAAA
ACCTCACTGGCACTGCCCGATATGCTAGCATCAATGCACATCTTGGTATTGAGCAGAGTCGCCGAGATGA
CATGGAATCATTAGGATATGTTTTGATGTATTTTAATAGAACCAGCCTGCCATGGCAAGGGCTAAAGGCT
GCAACAAAGAAACAAAAATATGAAAAGATTAGTGAAAAGAAGATGTCCACGCCTGTTGAAGTTTTATGTA
AGGGGTTTCCTGCAGAATTTGCGATGTACTTAAACTATTGTCGTGGGCTACGCTTTGAGGAAGCCCCAGA
TTACATGTATCTGAGGCAGCTATTCCGCATTCTTTTCAGGACCCTGAACCATCAATATGACTACACATTT
GATTGGACAATGTTAAAGCAGAAAGCAGCACAGCAGGCAGCCTCTTCCAGTGGGCAGGGTCAGCAGGCCC
AAACCCCCACAGGCAAGCAAACTGACAAATCCAAGAGTAACATGAAAGGTTTCTAGCTGCAGTCGAGAAG
CTTGGCACTGGCCGTCGTTTTACAACGTCGTGACTGGGAAAACCCTGGCGTTACCCAACTTAATCGCCTT
GCAGCACATCCCCCTTTCGCCAGCTGGCGTAATAGCGAAGAGGCCCGCACCGATCGCCCTTCCCAACAGT
TGCGCAGCCTGAATGGCGAATGGCAGCTTGGCTGTTTTGGCGGATGAGATAAGATTTTCAGCCTGATACA
GATTAAATCAGAACGCAGAAGCGGTCTGATAAAACAGAATTTGCCTGGCGGCAGTAGCGCGGTGGTCCCA
CCTGACCCCATGCCGAACTCAGAAGTGAAACGCCGTAGCGCCGATGGTAGTGTGGGGTCTCCCCATGCGA
GAGTAGGGAACTGCCAGGCATCAAATAAAACGAAAGGCTCAGTCGAAAGACTGGGCCTTTCGTTTTATCT
GTTGTTTGTCGGTGAACGCTCTCCTGAGTAGGACAAATCCGCCGGGAGCGGATTTGAACGTTGCGAAGCA
ACGGCCCGGAGGGTGGCGGGCAGGACGCCCGCCATAAACTGCCAGGCATCAAATTAAGCAGAAGGCCATC
CTGACGGATGGCCTTTTTGCGTTTCTACAAACTCTTTTGTTTATTTTTCTAAATACATTCAAATATGTAT
CCGCTCATGAGACAATAACCCTGATAAATGCTTCAATAATATTGAAAAAGGAAGAGTATGAGTATTCAAC
ATTTCCGTGTCGCCCTTATTCCCTTTTTTGCGGCATTTTGCCTTCCTGTTTTTGCTCACCCAGAAACGCT
GGTGAAAGTAAAAGATGCTGAAGATCAGTTGGGTGCACGAGTGGGTTACATCGAACTGGATCTCAACAGC
GGTAAGATCCTTGAGAGTTTTCGCCCCGAAGAACGTTTCCCAATGATGAGCACTTTTAAAGTTCTGCTAT
GTGGCGCGGTATTATCCCGTGTTGACGCCGGGCAAGAGCAACTCGGTCGCCGCATACACTATTCTCAGAA
TGACTTGGTTGAGTACTCACCAGTCACAGAAAAGCATCTTACGGATGGCATGACAGTAAGAGAATTATGC
AGTGCTGCCATAACCATGAGTGATAACACTGCGGCCAACTTACTTCTGACAACGATCGGAGGACCGAAGG
AGCTAACCGCTTTTTTGCACAACATGGGGGATCATGTAACTCGCCTTGATCGTTGGGAACCGGAGCTGAA
TGAAGCCATACCAAACGACGAGCGTGACACCACGATGCCTGTAGCAATGGCAACAACGTTGCGCAAACTA
TTAACTGGCGAACTACTTACTCTAGCTTCCCGGCAACAATTAATAGACTGGATGGAGGCGGATAAAGTTG
CAGGACCACTTCTGCGCTCGGCCCTTCCGGCTGGCTGGTTTATTGCTGATAAATCTGGAGCCGGTGAGCG
TGGGTCTCGCGGTATCATTGCAGCACTGGGGCCAGATGGTAAGCCCTCCCGTATCGTAGTTATCTACACG
ACGGGGAGTCAGGCAACTATGGATGAACGAAATAGACAGATCGCTGAGATAGGTGCCTCACTGATTAAGC
ATTGGTAACTGTCAGACCAAGTTTACTCATATATACTTTAGATTGATT
[38 nt withheld, positions 8524-8561]
A
[37 nt withheld, positions 8563-8599]
ATTTTGTTAAAATTCGCGTTAAATTTTTGTTAAATCAGCTCATTTTTTAACCAATAGGCCGAAATCGGCA
AAATCCCTTATAAATCAAAAGAATAGCCCGAGATAGGGT
[37 nt withheld, positions 8709-8745]
AAAGAACGTGGACTCCAACGTCAAAGG
[141 nt withheld, positions 8773-8913]
G
[125 nt withheld, positions 8915-9039]
AAAGGATCTAGGTGAAGATCCTTTTTGATAATCTCATGACCAAAATCCCTTAACGTGAGTTTTCGTTCCA
CTGAGCGTCAGACCCCGTAGAAAAGATCAAAGGATCTTCTTGAGATCCTTTTTTTCTGCGCGTAATCTGC
TGCTTGCAAACAAAAAAACCACCGCTACCAGCGGTGGTTTGTTTGCCGGATCAAGAGCTACCAACTCTTT
TTCCGAAGGTAACTGGCTTCAGCAGAGCGCAGATACCAAATACTGTCCTTCTAGTGTAGCCGTAGTTAGG
CCACCACTTCAAGAACTCTGTAGCACCGCCTACATACCTCGCTCTGCTAATCCTGTTACCAGTGGCTGCT
GCCAGTGGCGATAAGTCGTGTCTTACCGGGTTGGACTCAAGACGATAGTTACCGGATAAGGCGCAGCGGT
CGGGCTGAACGGGGGGTTCGTGCACACAGCCCAGCTTGGAGCGAACGACCTACACCGAACTGAGATACCT
ACAGCGTGAGCTATGAGAAAGCGCCACGCTTCCCGAAGGGAGAAAGGCGGACAGGTATCCGGTAAGCGGC
AGGGTCGGAACAGGAGAGCGCACGAGGGAGCTTCCAGGGGGAAACGCCTGGTATCTTTATAGTCCTGTCG
GGTTTCGCCACCTCTGACTTGAGCGTCGATTTTTGTGATGCTCGTCAGGGGGGCGGAGCCTATGGAAAAA
CGCCAGCAACGCGGCCTTTTTACGGTTCCTGGCCTTTTGCTGGCCTTTTGCTCACATGTTCTTTCCTGCG
TTATCCCCTGATTCTGTGGATAACCGTATTACCGCCTTTGAGTGAGCTGATACCGCTCGCCGCAGCCGAA
CGACCGAGCGCAGCGAGTCAGTGAGCGAGGAAGCGGAAGAGCGCCTGATGCGGTATTTTCTCCTTACGCA
TCTGTGCGGTATTTCACACCGCATATGGTGCACTCTCAGTACAATCTGCTCTGATGCCGCATAGTTAAGC
CAGTATACACTCCGCTATCGCTACGTGACTGGGTCATGGCTGCGCCCCGACACCCGCCAACACCCGCTGA
CGCGCCCTGACGGGCTTGTCTGCTCCCGGCATCCGCTTACAGACAAGCTGTGACCGTCTCCGGGAGCTGC
ATGTGTCAGAGGTTTTCACCGTCATCACCGAAACGCGCGAGGCAGCTGCGGTAAAGCTCATCAGCGTGGT
CGTGCAGCGATTCACAGATGTCTGCCTGTTCATCCGCGTCCAGCTCGTTGAGTTTCTCCAGAAGCGTTAA
TGTCTGGCTTCTGATAAAGCGGGCCATGTTAAGGGCGGTTTTTTCCTGTTTGGTCACTGATGCCTCCGTG
TAATGGGGATTTCTGTTCATGGGGGTAATGATACCGATGAAACGAGAGAGGATGCTCACGATACGGGTTA
CTGATGATGAACATGCCCGGTTACTGGAACGTTGTGAGGGTAAACAACTGGCGGTATGGATGCGGCGGGA
CCAGAGAAAAATCACTCAGGGTCAATGCCAGCGCTTCGTTAATACAGATGTAGGTGTTCCACAGGGTAGC
CAGCAGCATCCTGCGATGCAGATCCGGAACATAATGGTGCAGGGCGCTGACTTCCGCGTTTCCAGACTTT
ACGAAACACGGAAACCGAAGACCATTCATGTTGTTGCTCAGGTCGCAGACGTTTTGCAGCAGCAGTCGCT
TCACGTTCGCTCGCGTATCGGTGATTCATTCTGCTAACCAGTAAGGCAACCCCGCCAGCCTAGCCGGGTC
CTCAACGACAGGAGCACGATCATGCGCACCCGTGGCCAGGACCCAACGCTGCCCGAAATTCC
